Addgene plasmid #106146: pCfB4783
Purpose: (Empty Backbone) EasyCloneYALI system-based yeast integrative vector carrying loxP-flanked nourseothricin-resistance marker, integration into Yarrowia lipolytica chromosomal location IntE_3, USER site for cloning, amp resistance
Depositing lab: Irina Borodina. Depositing organization: Danmarks Tekniske Universitet. Publication: EasyCloneYALI: CRISPR/Cas9-Based Synthetic Toolbox for Engineering of the Yeast Yarrowia lipolytica. Holkenbrink C, Dam MI, Kildegaard KR, Beder J, Dahlin J, Domenech Belda D, Borodina I. Biotechnol J. 2018 Jan 29. doi: 10.1002/biot.201700543. PubMed 29377615.
Backbone
  Vector backbone: Unknown
  Vector type: Yeast Expression
  Selectable markers: nourseothricin
Growth in bacteria
  Bacterial resistance: Ampicillin, 100 μg/mL
  Growth temperature: 37°C
  Growth strain: DH5alpha
  Copy number: High Copy
Gene/Insert
  Gene/Insert name: None
Terms and licenses: Academic/Nonprofit Terms; Industry Terms: Not Available to Industry
Depositor comments: Selectable marker: nourseothricin
How to cite: pCfB4783 was a gift from Irina Borodina (Addgene plasmid # 106146 ; http://n2t.net/addgene:106146 ; RRID:Addgene_106146)
