[The description below was written by a language model from this plasmid's Addgene catalogue record and pLannotate feature annotations shown in this document.]
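Description:
pCfB4783 is an empty integrative backbone from the EasyCloneYALI toolbox for engineering the oleaginous yeast Yarrowia lipolytica. It has no yeast replication origin in the annotated features and is designed to insert its cargo into the chromosomal site designated IntE_3 rather than to persist as an episome. In E. coli it is propagated as a high-copy plasmid through a ColE1/pUC-type origin and selected with ampicillin via a full-length β-lactamase gene and its promoter. The parental backbone is recorded as unknown.

The yeast selection cassette consists of a streptothricin acetyltransferase coding sequence (annotated as sta from Streptomyces lavendulae), which confers nourseothricin resistance, followed by a CYC1 terminator fragment. The promoter driving this marker is not identified in the feature table. The cassette is bracketed by two loxP sites in the same orientation, so Cre recombinase can excise the marker after integration and allow it to be reused in later rounds of engineering. According to the catalogue entry, a USER cloning site accepts promoter–gene fragments, but neither this site nor the IntE_3 homology arms are explicitly annotated. The fragment matched to S. cerevisiae HUL5 next to one loxP site may simply reflect similarity of Yarrowia genomic sequence in a homology arm, although the record does not confirm this.

Two minimal FRT sites, rrnB terminator fragments, a 5S rRNA match and short KanR and lacZα fragments flank the bacterial portion. They appear to be backbone remnants with no stated function. The vector carries no insert and serves as a recipient for building expression cassettes for stable, marker-recyclable integration in Y. lipolytica.
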