Features (pLannotate 1.2.2; 15 found; start..end, strand, type, name):
   1389..1823    -  CDS            HUL5 (fragment): HUL5_YEAST - Experimental evidence at protein level: Swiss-Prot protein existence level 1. Probable E3 ubiquitin-protein ligase which accepts ubiquitin from an E2 ubiquitin-conjugating enzyme in the form of a thioester and then directly transfers the ubiquitin to targeted substrates. Non essential. From Saccharomyces cerevisiae (strain ATCC 204508 / S288c) (Baker's yeast).
   1851..1884    -  protein_bind   loxP: Cre-mediated recombination occurs in the 8-bp core sequence (GCATACAT). Cre recombinase
   2419..2982    +  CDS            sta: STA_STRLA - Experimental evidence at protein level: Swiss-Prot protein existence level 1. Involved in resistance to streptothricin, a broad-spectrum antibiotic produced by streptomycetes. Detoxifies streptothricin via acetylation of the beta amino group of the first beta-lysyl moiety of streptothricin. From Streptomyces lavendulae.
   2986..3219    +  terminator     CYC1 terminator (fragment): S. cerevisiae CYC1; transcription terminator for CYC1
   3219..3252    -  protein_bind   loxP: Cre-mediated recombination occurs in the 8-bp core sequence (GCATACAT). Cre recombinase
   3830..3863    -  protein_bind   FRT (minimal): supports FLP-mediated excision but not integration (Turan and Bode, 2011) FLP recombinase from the Saccharomyces cerevisiae 2μ plasmid
   3907..3947    -  terminator     rrnB T1 terminator (fragment): transcription terminator T1 from the E. coli rrnB gene
   3949..4064    -  ncRNA          5S rRNA: Accession: RF00001 - 5S ribosomal RNA
   4095..4119    +  CDS            KanR (fragment): aminoglycoside phosphotransferase; aph(3')-Ia; confers resistance to kanamycin
   4149..4245    +  promoter       AmpR promoter (fragment): bla
   4248..5108    +  CDS            AmpR: β-lactamase; bla; confers resistance to ampicillin, carbenicillin, and related antibiotics
   5230..5818    +  rep_origin     ori: high-copy-number ColE1/pMB1/pBR322/pUC origin of replication
   6043..6060    +  terminator     rrnB T2 terminator (fragment): transcription terminator T2 from the E. coli rrnB gene
   6085..6104    -  CDS            lacZα (fragment): LacZα fragment of β-galactosidase; lacZ fragment
   6574..6607    +  protein_bind   FRT (minimal): supports FLP-mediated excision but not integration (Turan and Bode, 2011) FLP recombinase from the Saccharomyces cerevisiae 2μ plasmid
>Addgene plasmid #106146 | pCfB4783 | addgene full sequence | sequence record 206129 | Addgene NGS Result
GAATGCGTGCGATTAACTTTTTTCGTGACTCTGTTCTCCACGGTCAGGTGTCGTATACGTAAGTACTGAT
ACTCGCTCGTACTGGTACTGTGCGGTACATACACAGTACGTTGGCACCAGTGACAATTGTGCTATCGATA
CTGTTATAAGCGGCTTCTATCCATGGTTTACTGAGGAGAAATGTTCTAGCAGTGACGTTACAAGTATCGT
CACTACATTATGTTGCCATGTTCGCACAATACAACATACAGACCCGTTTTCAATGCGACGTATACGTTCA
GGTACCTTCAGTGCATGTGTATGTACCACATTATACGAAACAGCTCGCACTATATACCATGCAACTTGTA
CAAGTATGGGCCACATTGTGACACCAATACAGAACGCACAAACGGTACACCGACGCAGGAAGTTTGGAAG
AGCGTTCATGCCGATTGTGTACTCACAGTACCAGTACAATACACCGGTACTTCTTCCCTGTATCGTACGA
ACTTGTACTCCTAGTCTAAATGACCTCAAACTCAAGACATCAAACAACGTGCAACGCTTACGCAACTAAC
ATGAATGAATACGATATACATCAAAGACTATGATACGCAGTATTGCACACTGTACGAGTAAGGGCACTAG
CCACTGCACTCAAGTGAAACCGTTGCCCGGGTACGAGTATGAGTATGTACAGTATGTTTAGTATTGTACT
TGGACAATGCTTGTATCGTACATTCTCAAGTGTCAAACATAAATATCCGTTGCTATATCCTCGCACCACC
ACGTAGCTCGCTATATCCCTGTGTTGAATCCATCCATCTTGGATTGCCAATTGTGCACACAGAACCGGGC
ACTCACTTCCCCATCCACACTTCAACGGAATGCGTGCGATCGCGTGCATTCCTTCTGTTCGGAATCAACC
TCAAGGTTAACGGCCACGATCCCCTCGTTGTTACTCTTGGTCAGCCCATTGTCGGTAACGCTGGCTTTGC
TAACTGGGTCGATAAACTCTTCTTTGGCCAGGAGAACCCCGATGTCTCCAAGGTGTCCAAAGACCGAAAG
CTCTACCGAATCACCCACCGAGGAGATATCGTCCCTCAAGTGCCCTTCTGGGACGGTTACCAGCACTGCT
CTGGTGAGGTCTTTATTGACTGGCCCCTGATCCACCCTCCTCTCTCCAACGTTGTCATGTGCCAGGGCCA
GAGCAATAAACAGTGCTCTGCCGGTAACACTCTGCTCCAGCAGGTCAATGTGATTGGAAACCATCTGCAG
TACTTCGTCACCGAGGGTGTCTGTGGTATCTAAGCTATTTATCACTCTTTACAACTTCTACCTCAACTAT
CTACTTTAATAAATGAATATCGTTTATTCTCTATGATTACTGTATATGCGTTCCTCTAAGACAAATCGAA
ACCAGCATGCGATCGAATGGCATACAAAAGTTTCTTCCGAAGTTGATCAATGTCCTGATAGTCAGGCAGC
TTGAGAAGATTGACACAGGTGGAGGCCGTAGGGAACCGATCAACCTGTCTACCAGCGTTACGAATGGCAA
ATGACGGGTTCAAAGCCTTGAATCCTTGCAATGGTGCCTTGGATACTGATGTCACAAACTTAAGAAGCAG
CCGCTTGTCCTCTTCCTCGAAACTCTCAAACACAGTCCAGAAGTCCTTTATAGTTTGATCTGTATCCAGA
TAGCCTCCGTAATTGGTGTGTGTCTTCAAATCCCAGACGTCCACATTGGCATGTCCTCCACTGATAAGCA
TTTGAAGTTCATCTGCGTTGAACATTGAGACCCACGAAGGGTCAATGAGCTGGTATAGACCGCCCAAGAA
TGCATCTGAGAACAGCTGAAGCTTCGTACGATAACTTCGTATAATGTATGCTATACGAAGTTATAGAGAC
CGGGTTGGCGGCGCATTTGTGTCCCAAAAAACAGCCCCAATTGCCCCAATTGACCCCAAATTGACCCAGT
AGCGGGCCCAACCCCGGCGAGAGCCCCCTTCTCCCCACATATCAAACCTCCCCCGGTTCCCACACTTGCC
GTTAAGGGCGTAGGGTACTGCAGTCTGGAATCTACGCTTGTTCAGACTTTGTACTAGTTTCTTTGTCTGG
CCATCCGGGTAACCCATGCCGGACGCAAAATAGACTACTGAAAATTTTTTTGCTTTGTGGTTGGGACTTT
AGCCAAGGGTATAAAAGACCACCGTCCCCGAATTACCTTTCCTCTTCTTTTCTCTCTCTCCTTGTCAACT
CACACCCGAAATCGTTAAGCATTTCCTTCTGAGTATAAGAATCATTCAAAATGGTGAGTTTCAGAGGCAG
CAGCAATTGCCACGGGCTTTGAGCACACGGCCGGGTGTGGTCCCATTCCCATCGACACAAGACGCCACGT
CATCCGACCAGCACTTTTTGCAGTACTAACCGCAGGGTACTACTTTGGATGATACTGCTTACAGATACAG
AACTTCTGTTCCAGGTGATGCTGAAGCTATTGAAGCTTTGGATGGTTCTTTCACTACTGACACTGTTTTC
AGAGTTACTGCTACTGGTGATGGTTTCACTTTGAGAGAAGTTCCAGTTGATCCACCATTGACTAAGGTTT
TTCCAGATGATGAATCCGATGACGAATCTGATGATGGTGAAGATGGTGATCCAGATTCTAGAACTTTTGT
TGCTTATGGTGATGACGGTGACTTGGCTGGTTTTGTTGTTGTTTCTTATTCTGGTTGGAATAGAAGATTG
ACCGTCGAAGATATTGAAGTTGCTCCAGAACATAGAGGTCATGGTGTTGGTAGAGCTTTGATGGGTTTGG
CTACTGAATTTGCTAGAGAAAGAGGTGCTGGTCATTTGTGGTTGGAAGTTACTAATGTTAACGCTCCAGC
TATTCATGCCTATAGAAGAATGGGTTTTACCTTGTGTGGTTTGGATACTGCATTATACGATGGTACTGCA
TCAGATGGTGAACAAGCCTTGTATATGTCTATGCCATGTCCATGATCATGTAATTAGTTATGTCACGCTT
ACATTCACGCCCTCCCCCCACATCCGCTCTAACCGAAAAGGAAGGAGTTAGACAACCTGAAGTCTAGGTC
CCTATTTATTTTTTTATAGTTATGTTAGTATTAAGAACGTTATTTATATTTCAAATTTTTCTTTTTTTTC
TGTACAGACGCGTGTACGCATGTAACATTATACTGAAAACCTTGCTTGAGAAGGTTTTGGGACGCTCGAT
AACTTCGTATAATGTATGCTATACGAAGTTATGTGATATCAGATCCACTAGTGGCCTGAACTGTATACCC
AATGTACTTGTACGCCTTGAATCAGTCGATGGTCTGGCACAGAAATGACCACACATACCCAGTTAACTAA
GCCATTTTCTTCATCAGCGATGGAAATGCATTTAAAGATGGTTCTATTTCATACAACTACCCATTGACTA
ATGGTTATTCTTGTAAAATGATGGAGAACTTCTACTACAAGTACAAATACTACACGCGAAGTTCCCCAGA
TTGCACCGCCACAAACACCAATCGAAGGTTTCTCTCCATACATTTTTCCCATTTGGGACCTGTGCATAAT
TATAATTCATCACCATAAAAATTTCCTGTTGCATAACAACCTGACTCCTGAAGTTTCGCGCATGTGTACA
TATTGCTCCATCTTCAAGTACAGTACAGGCACAGTAAGGTGACACGTAGTAGAACAGTCAAACTAACACA
TCAGGCCCACCATCCACCTTACACGTACGGTACTTGTAGAAAAGCGCTTCGTTCAATTCAGGTTTTAGGC
ATTTCCTTCAATCGCGTGCATTCGCGGCCGCATTTAAATCCCCACTTCAGAAGTTCCTATACTTTCTAGA
GAATAGGAACTTCACTATAGAGTCGAATAAGGGCGACACCCCATAATTAGCCCGGGCGAAAGGCCCAGTC
TTTCGACTGAGCCTTTCGTTTTATTTGATGCCTGGCAGTTCCCTACTCTCGCATGGGGAGTCCCCACACT
ACCATCGGCGCTACGGCGTTTCACTTCTGAGTTCGGCATGGGGTCAGGTGGGACCACCGCGCTACTGCCG
CCAGGCAAACAAGGGGTGTTATGAGCCATATTCAGGTATAAATGGGCTCGCGATAATGTTCAGAATTGGT
TAATTGGTTGTAACACTGACCCCTATTTGTTTATTTTTCTAAATACATTCAAATATGTATCCGCTCATGA
GACAATAACCCTGATAAATGCTTCAATAATATTGAAAAAGGAAGAATATGAGTATTCAACATTTCCGTGT
CGCCCTTATTCCCTTTTTTGCGGCATTTTGCCTTCCTGTTTTTGCTCACCCAGAAACGCTGGTGAAAGTA
AAAGATGCTGAAGATCAGTTGGGTGCACGAGTGGGTTACATCGAACTGGATCTCAACAGCGGTAAGATCC
TTGAGAGTTTTCGCCCCGAAGAACGTTTTCCAATGATGAGCACTTTTAAAGTTCTGCTATGTGGCGCGGT
ATTATCCCGTATTGACGCCGGGCAAGAGCAACTCGGTCGCCGCATACACTATTCTCAGAATGACTTGGTT
GAGTACTCACCAGTCACAGAAAAGCATCTTACGGATGGCATGACAGTAAGAGAATTATGCAGTGCTGCCA
TAACCATGAGTGATAACACTGCGGCCAACTTACTTCTGACAACGATCGGAGGACCGAAGGAGCTAACCGC
TTTTTTGCACAACATGGGGGATCATGTAACTCGCCTTGATCGTTGGGAACCGGAGCTGAATGAAGCCATA
CCAAACGACGAGCGTGACACCACGATGCCTGTAGCGATGGCAACAACGTTGCGCAAACTATTAACTGGCG
AACTACTTACTCTAGCTTCCCGGCAACAATTAATAGACTGGATGGAGGCGGATAAAGTTGCAGGACCACT
TCTGCGCTCGGCCCTTCCGGCTGGCTGGTTTATTGCTGATAAATCCGGAGCCGGTGAGCGTGGTTCTCGC
GGTATCATCGCAGCGCTGGGGCCAGATGGTAAGCCCTCCCGTATCGTAGTTATCTACACGACGGGGAGTC
AGGCAACTATGGATGAACGAAATAGACAGATCGCTGAGATAGGTGCCTCACTGATTAAGCATTGGTAAGC
AGAGCATTACGCTGACTTGACGGGACGGCGCAAGCTCATGACCAAAATCCCTTAACGTGAGTTACGCGCG
CGTCGTTCCACTGAGCGTCAGACCCCGTAGAAAAGATCAAAGGATCTTCTTGAGATCCTTTTTTTCTGCG
CGTAATCTGCTGCTTGCAAACAAAAAAACCACCGCTACCAGCGGTGGTTTGTTTGCCGGATCAAGAGCTA
CCAACTCTTTTTCCGAAGGTAACTGGCTTCAGCAGAGCGCAGATACCAAATACTGTTCTTCTAGTGTAGC
CGTAGTTAGCCCACCACTTCAAGAACTCTGTAGCACCGCCTACATACCTCGCTCTGCTAATCCTGTTACC
AGTGGCTGCTGCCAGTGGCGATAAGTCGTGTCTTACCGGGTTGGACTCAAGACGATAGTTACCGGATAAG
GCGCAGCGGTCGGGCTGAACGGGGGGTTCGTGCACACAGCCCAGCTTGGAGCGAACGACCTACACCGAAC
TGAGATACCTACAGCGTGAGCTATGAGAAAGCGCCACGCTTCCCGAAGGGAGAAAGGCGGACAGGTATCC
GGTAAGCGGCAGGGTCGGAACAGGAGAGCGCACGAGGGAGCTTCCAGGGGGAAACGCCTGGTATCTTTAT
AGTCCTGTCGGGTTTCGCCACCTCTGACTTGAGCGTCGATTTTTGTGATGCTCGTCAGGGGGGCGGAGCC
TATGGAAAAACGCCAGCAACGCGGCCTTTTTACGGTTCCTGGCCTTTTGCTGGCCTTTTGCTCACATGTT
CTTTCCTGCGTTATCCCCTGATTCTGTGGATAACCGTATTACCGCCTTTGAGTGAGCTGATACCGCTCGC
CGCAGCCGAACGACCGAGCGCAGCGAGTCAGTGAGCGAGGAAGCGGAAGGCGAGAGTAGGGAACTGCCAG
GCATCAAACTAAGCAGAAGGCCCCTGACGGATGGCCTTTTTGCGTTTCTACAAACTCTTTCTGTGTTGTA
AAACGACGGCCAGTCTTAAGCTCGGGCCCCCTGGGCGGTTCTGATAACGAGTAATCGTTAATCCGCAAAT
AACGTAAAAACCCGCTTCGGCGGGTTTTTTTATGGGGGGAGTTTAGGGAAAGAGCATTTGTCAGAATATT
TAAGGGCGCCTGTCACTTTGCTTGATATATGAGAATTATTTAACCTTATAAATGAGAAAAAAGCAACGCA
CTTTAAATAAGATACGTTGCTTTTTCGATTGATGAACACCTATAATTAAACTATTCATCTATTATTTATG
ATTTTTTGTATATACAATATTTCTAGTTTGTTAAAGAGAATTAAGAAAATAAATCTCGAAAATAATAAAG
GGAAAATCAGTTTTTGATATCAAAATTATACATGTCAACGATAATACAAAATATAATACAAACTATAAGA
TGTTATCAGTATTTATTATGCATTTAGAATAAATTTTGTGTCGCCCTTATTCGACTCACTATAGAAGTTC
CTATTCTCTAGAAAGTATAGGAACTTCACTTCATTTTATTTAAATTTGCGGCCGC
